>Addgene plasmid #139949 | DE_Thr6XHisFLAG | addgene full sequence | sequence record 296181 | Addgene NGS Result
TCTCTTGATCAGATATTGATCCCCTGCGCCATCAGATCCTTGGCGGCAAGAAAGCCATCCAGTTTACTTT
GCAGGGCTTCCCAACCTTACCAGAGGGCGCCCCAGCTGGCAATTCCGGTTCGCTTGCTAAGCTTGCATGC
CTGCAAGTCGACTCTAGAGGAGCGGTGATCACAGGCAGCAACGCTCTGTCATCGTTACAATCAACATGCT
ACCCTCCGCGAGATCATCCGTGTTTCAAACCCGGCAGCTTAGTTGCCGTTCTTCCGAATAGCATCGGTAA
CATGAGCAAAGTCTGCCGCCTTACAACGGCTCTCCCGCTGACGCCGTCCCGGACTGATGGGCTGCCTGTA
TCGAGTGGTGATTTTGTGCCGAGCTCATTACTCGCATCCATTCTCAGGCTGTCTCGTCTCGTCTCAGGTC
TCCAGGTGCGCTGGTCCCTCGCGGTAGCCACCACCACCATCACCACGACTACAAGGATGATGACGATAAG
TGAGCTTCGAGACCACCAGGATACATAGATTACCACAACTCCGAGCCCTTCCACCCACAGAATCAGGGGA
TAACGCAGGAAAGAACATGTGAGCAAAAGGCCAGCAAAAGGCCAGGAACCGTAAAAAGGCCGCGTTGCTG
GCGTTTTTCCATAGGCTCCGCCCCCCTGACGAGCATCACAAAAATCGACGCTCAAGTCAGAGGTGGCGAA
ACCCGACAGGACTATAAAGATACCAGGCGTTTCCCCCTGGAAGCTCCCTCGTGCGCTCTCCTGTTCCGAC
CCTGCCGCTTACCGGATACCTGTCCGCCTTTCTCCCTTCGGGAAGCGTGGCGCTTTCTCATAGCTCACGC
TGTAGGTATCTCAGTTCGGTGTAGGTCGTTCGCTCCAAGCTGGGCTGTGTGCACGAACCCCCCGTTCAGC
CCGACCGCTGCGCCTTATCCGGTAACTATCGTCTTGAGTCCAACCCGGTAAGACACGACTTATCGCCACT
GGCAGCAGCCACTGGTAACAGGATTAGCAGAGCGAGGTATGTAGGCGGTGCTACAGAGTTCTTGAAGTGG
TGGCCTAACTACGGCTACACTAGAAGAACAGTATTTGGTATCTGCGCTCTGCTGAAGCCAGTTACCTTCG
GAAAAAGAGTTGGTAGCTCTTGATCCGGCAAACAAACCACCGCTGGTAGCGGTGGTTTTTTTGTTTGCAA
GCAGCAGATTACGCGCAGAAAAAAAGGATCTCAAGAAGATCCTTTGATCTTTTCTACGGGGTCTGACGCT
CAGTGGAACGAAAACTCACGTTAAGGGATTTTGGTCATGCATTCTAGGTGATTATTATTTGCCGACTACC
TTGGTGATCTCGCCTTTCACGTAGTGGACAAATTCTTCCAACTGATCTGCGCGCGAGGCCAAGCGATCTT
CTTCTTGTCCAAGATAAGCCTGTCTAGCTTCAAGTATGACGGGCTGATACTGGGCCGGCAGGCGCTCCAT
TGCCCAGTCGGCAGCGACATCCTTCGGCGCGATTTTGCCGGTTACTGCGCTGTACCAAATGCGGGACAAC
GTAAGCACTACATTTCGCTCATCGCCAGCCCAGTCGGGCGGCGAGTTCCATAGCGTTAAGGTTTCATTTA
GCGCCTCAAATAGATCCTGTTCAGGAACCGGATCAAAGAGTTCCTCCGCCGCTGGACCTACCAAGGCAAC
GCTATGTTCTCTTGCTTTTGTCAGCAAGATAGCCAGATCAATGTCGATCGTGGCTGGCTCGAAGATACCA
GCAAGAATGTCATTGCGCTGCCATTCTCCAAATTGCAGTTCGCGCTTAGCTGGATAACGCCACGGAATGA
TGTCGTCGTGCACAACAATGGTGACTTCTACAGCGCGGAGAATCTCACTCTCTCCAGGGGAAGCCGAAGT
TTCCAAAAGGTCGTTGATCAAAGCTCGCCGCGTTGTTTCATCAAGCCTTACGGTCACCGTAACCAGCAAA
TCAATATCACTGTGTGGCTTCAGGCCGCCATCCACTGCGGAGCCGTACAAATGTACGGCCAGCAACGTCG
GTTCGAGATGGCGCTCGATGACGCCAACTACCTCTGATAGTTGAGTCGATACTTCGGCGATCACCGCTTC
CCTCATGCGAAACGATCCTCATCCTG
Features (pLannotate 1.2.2; 5 found; start..end, strand, type, name):
     12..128     -  CDS            tnpA (fragment): TN5P_ECOLX - Also known as tnp. Experimental evidence at protein level: Swiss-Prot protein existence level 1. Mediates transposition of transposon Tn5 by a 'cut and paste' mechanism. First, the monomeric transposase binds the 19 bp inverted DNA repeats flanking the transposon. Then, dimerization of the DNA- bound transposase creates a synaptic DNA complex. After nicking of the first DNA strand, excision of the transposon proceeds through a series of intermediates. The transposase then mediates the insertion of the transposon at a new site by strand transfer. The activity of the wild- type tran
    129..161     -  misc_feature   MCS (fragment): pUC18/19 multiple cloning site
    470..490     +  CDS            2xFLAG (fragment): two tandem FLAG® epitope tags
    636..1224    -  rep_origin     ori: high-copy-number ColE1/pMB1/pBR322/pUC origin of replication
   1318..2106    -  CDS            aadA: S3AD_ECOLX - Experimental evidence at protein level: Swiss-Prot protein existence level 1. Mediates bacterial resistance to the antibiotics streptomycin and spectinomycin. From Escherichia coli.
