[The description below was written by a language model from this plasmid's Addgene catalogue record and pLannotate feature annotations shown in this document.]
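Description:
DE_Thr6XHisFLAG is a small (about 2.1 kb) synthetic-biology part plasmid that carries a C-terminal protein-tag module rather than a complete expression cassette. The catalogue lists its backbone as pCAMBIA-pBR322 and its vector type as Synthetic Biology. The annotated sequence shows a minimal bacterial scaffold: a ColE1/pMB1/pBR322-family origin of replication and the aadA gene, which confers spectinomycin (and streptomycin) resistance for selection in E. coli. The feature annotation describes this origin family generically as high-copy, whereas the repository entry records the plasmid as low copy. The record offers nothing to settle this difference.

The insert, named Thrombin6XHisFLAGStop, is a synthetic sequence. Its name indicates a thrombin protease cleavage site followed by a six-histidine tag, a FLAG epitope and a stop codon. Only a short FLAG-matching segment was picked up by the automated annotation, and the thrombin site and His tag are not separately annotated. Fused in frame to the 3′ end of a coding sequence, such a module would allow metal-affinity purification through the His tag, immunodetection or capture through FLAG, and removal of both tags by thrombin digestion. No promoter, terminator or eukaryotic selection marker is annotated, which fits a donor part meant to be assembled with other elements. The record gives the cloning method only as restriction enzyme-based, with the sites unknown. The short tnpA and pUC multiple-cloning-site fragments are probably backbone remnants with no function.

The stated purpose is simply "protein tags". The associated publication concerns overexpression of sterol pathway enzymes in model marine diatoms, which suggests the part was used to tag such enzymes, though the record does not say so.
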