Addgene plasmid #139949: DE_Thr6XHisFLAG
Purpose: Protein tags
Depositing lab: Raffaela Abbriano. Depositing organization: University of Technology, Sydney. Publication: Overexpression of Key Sterol Pathway Enzymes in Two Model Marine Diatoms Alters Sterol Profiles in Phaeodactylum tricornutum. Jaramillo-Madrid AC, Abbriano R, Ashworth J, Fabris M, Pernice M, Ralph PJ. Pharmaceuticals (Basel). 2020 Dec 21;13(12). pii: ph13120481. doi: 10.3390/ph13120481. PubMed 33371196.
Backbone
  Vector backbone: pCAMBIA-pBR322
  Vector type: Synthetic Biology
Growth in bacteria
  Bacterial resistance: Spectinomycin, 50 μg/mL
  Growth temperature: 37°C
  Growth strain: DH5alpha
  Copy number: Low Copy
Gene/Insert
  Gene/Insert name: Thrombin6XHisFLAGStop
  Species: Synthetic
  Cloning method: Restriction Enzyme; 5′ cloning site Unknown (unknown if destroyed)
Terms and licenses: Academic/Nonprofit Terms; Industry Terms: Not Available to Industry
How to cite: DE_Thr6XHisFLAG was a gift from Raffaela Abbriano (Addgene plasmid # 139949 ; http://n2t.net/addgene:139949 ; RRID:Addgene_139949)
